Addgene plasmid #159867: pCFJ2443 - [1-2] ENTR - Fluor - ce-mMaple3(PATCs(900bp), NLS, no_atg, no stop)
Purpose: Three-fragment Gateway compatible flourophore for expression in C. elegans
Depositing lab: Christian Froekjaer-Jensen. Depositing organization: King Abdullah University of Science and Technology (KAUST). Publication: Engineering rules that minimize germline silencing of transgenes in simple extrachromosomal arrays in C. elegans. Aljohani MD, El Mouridi S, Priyadarshini M, Vargas-Velazquez AM, Frokjaer-Jensen C. Nat Commun. 2020 Dec 9;11(1):6300. doi: 10.1038/s41467-020-19898-0. PubMed 33298957.
Backbone
  Vector backbone: pDONR221
  Vector type: Worm Expression
Growth in bacteria
  Bacterial resistance: Kanamycin, 50 μg/mL
  Growth temperature: 37°C
  Growth strain: DH5alpha
  Copy number: High Copy
Gene/Insert
  Gene/Insert name: [1-2] ENTR - Fluor - ce-mMaple3(PATCs(900bp), NLS, no_atg, no stop)
  Species: C. elegans (nematode)
  Mutation: Not applicable
  Cloning method: Gateway Cloning
Terms and licenses: Academic/Nonprofit Terms; Industry Terms: Not Available to Industry
Depositor comments: See www.wormbuilder.org for more information.
How to cite: pCFJ2443 - [1-2] ENTR - Fluor - ce-mMaple3(PATCs(900bp), NLS, no_atg, no stop) was a gift from Christian Froekjaer-Jensen (Addgene plasmid # 159867 ; http://n2t.net/addgene:159867 ; RRID:Addgene_159867)
