[The description below was written by a language model from this plasmid's Addgene catalogue record and pLannotate feature annotations shown in this document.]
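Description:
pCFJ2443 is a Gateway entry clone built on the pDONR221 backbone. It provides a fluorescent-protein module for assembling C. elegans expression constructs by three-fragment Gateway recombination. It is maintained in E. coli as a high-copy plasmid through a ColE1/pUC-type origin and is selected with kanamycin (KanR, aminoglycoside phosphotransferase). The remaining backbone annotations are standard donor-vector remnants: rrnB T1 and T2 terminators, a T7 promoter next to attL2, and short lacI and lacZα fragments.

The payload lies between attL1 and attL2, the "[1-2]" or middle slot of a multisite LR reaction. There it would be combined with a separate promoter entry clone and a 3' UTR or C-terminal entry clone in a destination vector. The entry clone itself carries no worm promoter or 3' UTR. The insert is a C. elegans-adapted ("ce") version of mMaple3, a photoconvertible green fluorescent protein derived from Clavularia. According to the name, it includes a nuclear localization signal and lacks both a start codon and a stop codon, which suggests it is meant to be used as an in-frame fusion partner.

The name also indicates about 900 bp PATC elements (periodic A/T clusters). In the feature table the fluorescent-protein coding sequence appears as four separate fragments spread over roughly 3.5 kb. This fits a coding region interrupted by long introns, though the introns themselves are not annotated. The hits to scleFP2 and acanFP probably reflect homology to exons of this coding sequence, and the tiny LEU2 promoter matches are likely spurious hits in AT-rich sequence. The associated publication concerns design rules that reduce germline silencing of transgenes carried on simple extrachromosomal arrays.
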