Features (pLannotate 1.2.2; 15 found; start..end, strand, type, name):
     33..132     +  protein_bind   attL1: mutant version of attL; recombination site for the Gateway® LR reaction LR Clonase™
    248..385     +  CDS            scleFP2 (fragment): scleFP2 is a fluorescent protein published in 2009, derived from Scleractinia sp. Lizard Island 38.
    995..1015    +  promoter       LEU2 promoter (fragment): S. cerevisiae LEU2
   1203..1223    +  promoter       LEU2 promoter (fragment): S. cerevisiae LEU2
   1281..1409    +  CDS            acanFP (fragment): acanFP is a fluorescent protein published in 2009, derived from Anthoathecata.
   2332..2565    +  CDS            mMaple3 (fragment): mMaple3 is a photoconvertible green fluorescent protein published in 2014, derived from Clavularia sp..
   3438..3758    +  CDS            mMaple3 (fragment): mMaple3 is a photoconvertible green fluorescent protein published in 2014, derived from Clavularia sp..
   3805..3904    -  protein_bind   attL2: mutant version of attL; recombination site for the Gateway® LR reaction LR Clonase™
   3922..3940    -  promoter       T7 promoter: promoter for bacteriophage T7 RNA polymerase
   4074..4883    +  CDS            KanR: aminoglycoside phosphotransferase; aph(3')-Ia; confers resistance to kanamycin in bacteria or G418 (Geneticin®) in eukaryotes
   5030..5618    +  rep_origin     ori: high-copy-number ColE1/pMB1/pBR322/pUC origin of replication
   5801..5893    +  CDS            lacI (fragment): lac repressor; lacI; The lac repressor binds to the lac operator to inhibit transcription in E. coli. This inhibition can be relieved by adding lactose or isopropyl-β-D-thiogalactopyranoside (IPTG).
   5948..5975    -  terminator     rrnB T2 terminator: transcription terminator T2 from the E. coli rrnB gene
   6107..6150    +  terminator     rrnB T1 terminator: Escherichia coli rrnB; transcription terminator T1 from the E. coli rrnB gene
   6197..17      -  CDS            lacZα (fragment) (across the origin): LacZα fragment of β-galactosidase; lacZ fragment
>Addgene plasmid #159867 | pCFJ2443 - [1-2] ENTR - Fluor - ce-mMaple3(PATCs(900bp), NLS, no_atg, no stop) | addgene full sequence | sequence record 318055 | Addgene NGS Result
GTAAAACGACGGCCAGTCTTAAGCTCGGGCCCCAAATAATGATTTTATTTTGACTGATAGTGACCTGTTC
GTTGCAACAAATTGATGAGCAATGCTTTTTTATAATGCCAACTTTGTACAAAAAAGCAGGCTCGGCCGGC
AGTACTAGCGGTGGCAGTGGAGGTACCGGCGGAAGCAGTGTCTCCAAGGTAACACTTAGTTTTTGTTGCT
CTGTTTAAAAATTAATTTTAAGGGAGAGGAGACTATCATGTCCGTCATCAAGCCAGACATGAAGATCAAG
CTCCGTATGGAGGGAAACGTCAACGGACACGCCTTCGTCATCGAGGGAGAGGGATCCGGAAAGCCATTCG
AGGGAATCCAAACCATCGACCTCGAGGTCAAGGTAAGTTTTCTGTTTTATTTACTTGTTTCTGAGAATTG
GGATTTTTAGCTGAAAAATTGGATTTTAAGATGAAAAATTGAAATTTTCAACTAAAAATTTCAATTTTTA
GCTGAAAAGTTAAATTTTTAGCTAAAGAGTGGGATTTTTAGTTGAAAAATCGAGATTTCTAGCTAAAAAG
TATGATTTTTAGCTGAAAGATTGGAATTTTAAGCAGAAAAAATTGTATTTTTAGCTGATAAATCAAATTT
TAAGCGGAAAAATTTGAATTTTTAGCTAAAAAATTCCATTTTCAACTAAAAATCGTGATTTTTAGCTTTA
AAAATTGGATTTTTAGCTGAAAAATCGGATTTTTAGCTGAAAATTGAAATTTTTTAGTTAAAAAGTGAGA
TTTTTTAACAGAAAAGTGAGATTTTTAGTTAAAAAATAATATTTTTAGCTAAAAAATACAATTTTCAACT
AAAGATCGTGATTTTTAGCTTTAAAAATTGGATTTTTAGCTAAAAAATCGGATTTTTAGCTGAAAATTGA
AATTTTTTAGTTAAAAAGTGGGATTTTAAGATGAAAAGTGAGATTTTTTAGCTGAAAAGTGAGATTTTCA
GCTAAAAAATACAATTTTCAACTGAAAAATTGGGATTTTTAGCTTTAAAAATTGGATTTTCAGCTTTAAA
AATTGGATTTTTAGCTGAAAAGTGAGATTTTTAGTTGAAAAATTGAAATGTTTAGCTGAAAAATTGGAAT
TTTTAAGTAAAAAAGTGGGATTTTAAGATGAAAAGTGAGATGTTTTTAGCTGAAAAGTGAGATTTTTAGC
TAAAAAATACAATTTTCAACTGAAAAATTGGGATTTTTAGCTCAAAAGTGGGACGAAAGACGAAAAAAAA
AATCGATTTTTTACCAAAAATTAGATTTTCAGGAGGGAGCCCCACTCCCATTCGCCTACGACATCCTCAC
CACCGCCTTCCACTACGGAAACCGTGTCTTCACCAAGTACCCACGAAAGATCCCAGACTACTTCAAGCAA
TCCTTCCCAGGTAAGTTATGTACGCGATTTCTCGGCGAAAAAATGGACTTTTTTGCTCAAAAACTGAATT
TTTCAGCTTTTTTTGCACTGAAAATGCTGAAAATTGGTTTTTTTGCTGAAAATTCACCGAAAAAAGCTGA
AAATATTGCAGAAATCGACGAAAAATGCCTTTTTTGCTGAAATTTCAGCCAGAAAATTGTTCAGAATCGC
AATTTCCTGCCAAAATCGACGTTTTTCGGCGAAAATTGGTAGATTTTGAACCGAAAATTGTGAAAAATGG
ACTTTTTTGCTCAAAAACAGACTTTTTGAGCTTTTTTCACACTGAAAATGGTGGAAAATTGGATTTTCCA
GCAGAAAATTCGGAAATTTTCAATTTTTGGCGGAAATTTGACGAAAAATATATGAAAAACACCGATTTTT
GTCTGAAAAAGTTCAAAAGCCGAAAAATTGGCCAAAAATCTCCAAAATCGGACTTTTCTGGCGTTTTTCG
TGGAAAAATTGAAATTTTTTTGAAAAATTGAGCAAAAATCGCCGAAAAACCGCTAAAAAAACTGCCGAAA
TTGGCAATTTTGAGCTTAAAAAAACTTGAAAAATGCTCAAAATTACCCAATTTTCACCGGAAATTGAGCT
AAAATCGTCGAAAAAGACTGAATTTTCAATTTTTAGCTGAAAATCTGCCTATTTTCGGCTAAAATTGCTT
TAAAAACATTAAAATTCAAATTTTTTGGCTAAAAATACTCAGATTGCCCTTTTTTTTCTCCAAAAATGAC
AAAAAAAAAATCAATCAGAAAAATGCGATTTTTTTTACAAAAATTGGCTTCAAAACGTCTAAATTCTCCC
TAATTTTTGCTGCTGAAAATTGTGCAAAAATCACCGAAAAATGACGATTTTAGGCTGAAAATCTTCAAAA
AAAGCTCAAAATTCCCCACTTTTCACCGGAAAAAGACGAAAAAAGCTCCAAATTTATCGATTAACATTTT
CAGAGGGATACTCCTGGGAGCGTTCCATGACCTACGAGGACGGAGGAATCTGCAACGCCACCAACGACAT
CACCATGGAGGAGGACTCCTTCATCAACAAGATCCACTTCAAGGGAACCAACTTCCCACCAAACGGACCA
GTCATGCAAAAGCGTACCGTCGGATGGGAGGTTTCCACCGAGAAGGTAAGTTCTTTTTTTTGCTCGTTTT
TGAGTGAAAAATTGATGGAATTCACAAAAAATGGCCAAAGAATCCTCAAAATTGGCCGAAAATTCTGAAA
AATGACCTAAAAATCACCGAAAAACGGCCAAAAATTATCTGAAAATCGCCGAAAATCTCAAATTTTGAGG
AAATTCCCGCTAAAAATTAATAAAAATCACCGAAAAAAGGCCAAAAATTACCTAATAAAGGCCGAAAATC
GCCTAAAAAGGCCAAAAATTCTGAAAAATGGCCAAATTTCAATTTTTCACACACAAAAAATCCCTGAATT
TTCTATTTTTACTCGAAAAACTGTGGATTTACGGGGGTAAAAATTCAGTTTTTAGTGCTATTTCACAAGA
AAAACACAGCATTTTCGACAAAAACTCCGATTTTTAAGCCAAAAATTTGAGGTTTTTAGTTTTTTACGTG
AAAACCTGAACTTTTTGCCAAAAAAACACTTTTTTTTAGACTAAAAATCAATTTTCGATCAAAAATCACT
AATTTTGCCTGAAAAAATATAGATTTTTCCACTTTTTCACTGAAAAAAAACTGGATTTTCACTAGAAAAT
CAAGTTGTTTTTAGACCAAAAATTTTATTTTTCCGCTGAAAATTATCGTTTTTCAGTCAATTTTCAGCTA
AAAATCCCTGAAATTCTGGATTTTCAGCCAAAAAACTCGAAATTTTCCAAAAAAACCCCGTTTAAAAATG
AGTTTAGACTGAAAATTCCGATTTTTGAGCCAAAAATTTGATTTTTAATCGAAAAAAATTGGATTTTCAA
CCAAAAAATCAGTTTTTCAGTGATTTTTAGAGTAAAAATCACTGATTTTAACACAAAATTCCAGTTTTTC
GTGATTTTTCACTAGAAAATCCCGATTTTTCCCCAAAAAATCCATTTTTCCGACTAAAAATCCCCAAAGT
AATTTTCAGATGTACGTCCGTGACGGAGTCCTCAAGGGTGACGTCAAGATGAAGCTCCTCCTCAAGGGAG
GATCCCACTACCGTTGCGACTTCCGTACCACCTACAAGGTCAAGCAAAAGGCCGTCAAGCTCCCAAAGGC
CCACTTCGTCGACCACCGTATCGAGATCCTCTCCCACGACAAGGACTACAACAAGGTCAAGCTCTACGAG
CACGCCGTCGCCCGTAACTCCACCGACTCCATGGACGAGCTCTACAAGGGTGGCACAGGAGGAACGGGCG
GTAGTGGAGGCACTGGTGCCGGCAACCCAGCTTTCTTGTACAAAGTTGGCATTATAAGAAAGCATTGCTT
ATCAATTTGTTGCAACGAACAGGTCACTATCAGTCAAAATAAAATCATTATTTGCCATCCAGCTGATATC
CCCTATAGTGAGTCGTATTACATGGTCATAGCTGTTTCCTGGCAGCTCTGGCCCGTGTCTCAAAATCTCT
GATGTTACATTGCACAAGATAAAAATATATCATCATGAACAATAAAACTGTCTGCTTACATAAACAGTAA
TACAAGGGGTGTTATGAGCCATATTCAACGGGAAACGTCGAGGCCGCGATTAAATTCCAACATGGATGCT
GATTTATATGGGTATAAATGGGCTCGCGATAATGTCGGGCAATCAGGTGCGACAATCTATCGCTTGTATG
GGAAGCCCGATGCGCCAGAGTTGTTTCTGAAACATGGCAAAGGTAGCGTTGCCAATGATGTTACAGATGA
GATGGTCAGACTAAACTGGCTGACGGAATTTATGCCTCTTCCGACCATCAAGCATTTTATCCGTACTCCT
GATGATGCATGGTTACTCACCACTGCGATCCCCGGAAAAACAGCATTCCAGGTATTAGAAGAATATCCTG
ATTCAGGTGAAAATATTGTTGATGCGCTGGCAGTGTTCCTGCGCCGGTTGCATTCGATTCCTGTTTGTAA
TTGTCCTTTTAACAGCGATCGCGTATTTCGCCTCGCTCAGGCGCAATCACGAATGAATAACGGTTTGGTT
GATGCGAGTGATTTTGATGACGAGCGTAATGGCTGGCCTGTTGAACAAGTCTGGAAAGAAATGCATAAAC
TTTTGCCATTCTCACCGGATTCAGTCGTCACTCATGGTGATTTCTCACTTGATAACCTTATTTTTGACGA
GGGGAAATTAATAGGTTGTATTGATGTTGGACGAGTCGGAATCGCAGACCGATACCAGGATCTTGCCATC
CTATGGAACTGCCTCGGTGAGTTTTCTCCTTCATTACAGAAACGGCTTTTTCAAAAATATGGTATTGATA
ATCCTGATATGAATAAATTGCAGTTTCATTTGATGCTCGATGAGTTTTTCTAATCAGAATTGGTTAATTG
GTTGTAACACTGGCAGAGCATTACGCTGACTTGACGGGACGGCGCAAGCTCATGACCAAAATCCCTTAAC
GTGAGTTACGCGTCGTTCCACTGAGCGTCAGACCCCGTAGAAAAGATCAAAGGATCTTCTTGAGATCCTT
TTTTTCTGCGCGTAATCTGCTGCTTGCAAACAAAAAAACCACCGCTACCAGCGGTGGTTTGTTTGCCGGA
TCAAGAGCTACCAACTCTTTTTCCGAAGGTAACTGGCTTCAGCAGAGCGCAGATACCAAATACTGTTCTT
CTAGTGTAGCCGTAGTTAGGCCACCACTTCAAGAACTCTGTAGCACCGCCTACATACCTCGCTCTGCTAA
TCCTGTTACCAGTGGCTGCTGCCAGTGGCGATAAGTCGTGTCTTACCGGGTTGGACTCAAGACGATAGTT
ACCGGATAAGGCGCAGCGGTCGGGCTGAACGGGGGGTTCGTGCACACAGCCCAGCTTGGAGCGAACGACC
TACACCGAACTGAGATACCTACAGCGTGAGCTATGAGAAAGCGCCACGCTTCCCGAAGGGAGAAAGGCGG
ACAGGTATCCGGTAAGCGGCAGGGTCGGAACAGGAGAGCGCACGAGGGAGCTTCCAGGGGGAAACGCCTG
GTATCTTTATAGTCCTGTCGGGTTTCGCCACCTCTGACTTGAGCGTCGATTTTTGTGATGCTCGTCAGGG
GGGCGGAGCCTATGGAAAAACGCCAGCAACGCGGCCTTTTTACGGTTCCTGGCCTTTTGCTGGCCTTTTG
CTCACATGTTCTTTCCTGCGTTATCCCCTGATTCTGTGGATAACCGTATTACCGCCTTTGAGTGAGCTGA
TACCGCTCGCCGCAGCCGAACGACCGAGCGCAGCGAGTCAGTGAGCGAGGAAGCGGAAGAGCGCCCAATA
CGCAAACCGCCTCTCCCCGCGCGTTGGCCGATTCATTAATGCAGCTGGCACGACAGGTTTCCCGACTGGA
AAGCGGGCAGTGAGCGCAACGCAATTAATACGCGTACCGCTAGCCAGGAAGAGTTTGTAGAAACGCAAAA
AGGCCATCCGTCAGGATGGCCTTCTGCTTAGTTTGATGCCTGGCAGTTTATGGCGGGCGTCCTGCCCGCC
ACCCTCCGGGCCGTTGCTTCACAACGTTCAAATCCGCTCCCGGCGGATTTGTCCTACTCAGGAGAGCGTT
CACCGACAAACAACAGATAAAACGAAAGGCCCAGTCTTCCGACTGAGCCTTTCGTTTTATTTGATGCCTG
GCAGTTCCCTACTCTCGCGTTAACGCTAGCATGGATGTTTTCCCAGTCACGACGTT
